>Addgene plasmid #20393 | pNC863 | depositor full sequence | sequence record 9602 | Author sequence
AGCGCCCAATACGCAAACCGCCTCTCCCCGCGCGTTGGCCGATTCATTAATGCAGCTGGCACGACAGGTT
TCCCGACTGGAAAGCGGGCAGTGAGCGCAACGCAATTAATGTGAGTTAGCTCACTCATTAGGCACCCCAG
GCTTTACACTTTATGCTTCCGGCTCGTATGTTGTGTGGAATTGTGAGCGGATAACAATTTCACACAGGAA
ACAGCTATGACCATGATTACGAATTCGAGCTCTGGAGAATATACTAAGGGTACTGTTGACATTGCGAAGA
GCGACAAAGATTTTGTTATCGGCTTTATTGCTCAAAGAGACATGGGTGGAAGAGATGAAGGTTACGATTG
GTTGATTATGACACCCGGTGTGGGTTTAGATGACAAGGGAGACGCATTGGGTCAACAGTATAGAACCGTG
GATGATGTGGTCTCTACAGGATCTGACATTATTATTGTTGGAAGAGGACTATTTGCAAAGGGAAGGGATG
CTAAGGTAGAGGGTGAACGTTACAGAAAAGCAGGCTGGGAAGCATATTTGAGAAGATGCGGCCAGCAAAA
CTAAAAAACTGTATTATAAGTAAATGCATGTATACTAAACTCACAAATTAGAGCTTCAATTTAATTATAT
CAGTTATTACCCGGTACCCCCCTCGAGGAATTTTCAAAAATTCTTACTTTTTTTTTGGATGGACGCAAAG
AAGTTTAATAATCATATTACATGGCATTACCACCATATACATATCCATATCTAATCTTACTTATATGTTG
TGGAAATGTAAAGAGCCCCATTATCTTAGCCTAAAAAAACCTTCTCTTTGGAACTTTCAGTAATACGCTT
AACTGCTCATTGCTATATTGAAGTACGGATTAGAAGCCGCCGAGCGGGCGACAGCCCTCCGACGGAAGAC
TCTCCTCCGTGCGTCCTCGTCTTCACCGGTCGCGTTCCTGAAACGCAGATGTGCCTCGCGCCGCACTGCT
CCGAACAATAAAGATTCTACAATACTAGCTTTTATGGTTATGAAGAGGAAAAATTGGCAGTAACCTGGCC
CCACAAACCTTCAAATTAACGAATCAAATTAACAACCATAGGATGATAATGCGATTAGTTTTTTAGCCTT
ATTTCTGGGGTAATTAATCAGCGAAGCGATGATTTTTGATCTATTAACAGATATATAAATGGAAAAGCTG
CATAACCACTTTAACTAATACTTTCAACATTTTCAGTTTGTATTACTTCTTATTCAAATGTCATAAAAGT
ATCAACAAAAAATTGTTAATATACCTCTATACTTTAACGTCAAGGAGAAAAAACCCCGGATCTGCCAGGC
GTGTATATAGCGTGGATGGCCAGGCAACTTTAGTGCTGACACATACAGGCATATATATATGTGTGCGACG
ACACATGATCATATGGCATGCATGTGCTCTGTATGTATATAAAACTCTTGTTTTCTTCTTTTCTCTAAAT
ATTCTTTCCTTATACATTAGGTCCTTTGTAGCATAAATTACTATACTTCTATAGACACGCAAACACAAAT
ACACACACTAAATTACCGGATCAATTCGCCTGCTTATCTTTCTTCTTCCGAAAGTGCTACTTCAGAAAGA
GCAAGAACTGTACGGATAAGGATAAGTATATCTTCTATCTACTACAATACGAAAAGAACTCTCGAACTCT
CCCTCCCACTTTACTTTAACTAATAGATTATGCAGATTTTCGTCAAGACTTTGACCGGTAAAACCATAAC
ATTGGAAGTTGAATCTTCCGATACCATCGACAACGTTAAGTCGAAAATTCAAGACAAGGAAGGTATCCCT
CCAGATCAACAAAGATTGATCTTTGCCGGTAAGCAGCTAGAAGACGGTAGAACGCTGTCTGATTACAACA
TTCAGAAGGAGTCCACCTTACATCTTGTGCTAAGGCTAAGAGGTGGTGAACACGGATCCGGAGCTTGGCT
GTTGCCCGTCTCACTGGTGAAAAGAAAAACCACCCTGGCGCCCAATACGCAAACCGCCTCTCCCCGCGCG
TTGGCCGATTCATTAATGCAGAGATCCAGTAAAGGAGAAGAACTTTTCACTGGAGTTGTCCCAATTCTTG
TTGAATTAGATGGTGATGTTAATGGGCACAAATTTTCTGTCAGTGGAGAGGGTGAAGGTGATGCAACATA
CGGAAAACTTACCCTTAAATTTATTTGCACTACTGGAAAACTACCTGTTCCATGGCCAACACTTGTCACT
ACTTTGACTTGGGGTGTTCAATGCTTTTCAAGATACCCAGATCATATGAAACGGCATGACTTTTTCAAGA
GTGCCATGCCCGAAGGTTATGTACAGGAAAGAACTATATTTTTCAAAGATGACGGGAACTACAAGACACG
TGCTGAAGTCAAGTTTGAAGGTGATACCCTTGTTAATAGAATCGAGTTAAAAGGTATTGATTTTAAAGAA
GATGGAAACATTCTTGGACACAAATTGGAATACAACTATATTTCACACAATGTATACATCACTGCAGACA
AACAAAAGAATGGAATCAAAGCTCATTTCAAAATTAGACACAACATTGAAGATGGAAGCGTTCAACTAGC
AGACCATTATCAACAAAATACTCCAATTGGCGATGGCCCTGTCCTTTTACCAGACAACCATTACCTGTCC
ACACAATCTGCCCTTTCGAAAGATCCCAACGAAAAGAGAGACCACATGGTCCTTCTTGAGTTTGTAACAG
CTGCTGGGATTACACATGGCATGGATGAACTATACAAATAGGGCGCGCCACTTCTAAATAAGCGAATTTC
TTATGATTTATGATTTTTATTATTAAATAAGTTATAAAAAAAATAAGTGTATACAAATTTTAAAGTGACT
CTTAGGTTTTAAAACGAAAATTCTTATTCTTGAGTAACTCTTTCCTGTAGGTCAGGTTGCTTTCTCAGGT
ATAGTATGAGGTCGCTCTTATTGACCACACCTCTACCGGCAGATCCGCTAGGGATAACAGGGTAATATAG
ATCTGTTTAGCTTGCCTCGTCCCCGCCGGGTCACCCGGCCAGCGACATGGAGGCCCAGAATACCCTCCTT
GACAGTCTTGACGTGCGCAGCTCAGGGGCATGATGTGACTGTCGCCCGTACATTTAGCCCATACATCCCC
ATGTATAATCATTTGCATCCATACATTTTGATGGCCGCACGGCGCGAAGCAAAAATTACGGCTCCTCGCT
GCAGACCTGCGAGCAGGGAAACGCTCCCCTCACAGACGCGTTGAATTGTCCCCACGCCGCGCCCCTGTAG
AGAAATATAAAAGGTTAGGATTTGCCACTGAGGTTCTTCTTTCATATACTTCCTTTTAAAATCTTGCTAG
GATACAGTTCTCACATCACATCCGAACATAAACAACCATGGGTAGGAGGGCTTTTGTAGAAAGAAATACG
AACGAAACGAAAATCAGCGTTGCCATCGCTTTGGACAAAGCTCCCTTACCTGAAGAGTCGAATTTTATTG
ATGAACTTATAACTTCCAAGCATACAAACCAAAAGGGAGAACAAGTAATCCAAGTAGACACGGGAATTGG
ATTCTTGGATCACATGTATCATGCACTGGCTAAACATGCAGGCTGGAGCTTACGACTTTACTCAAGAGGT
GATTTAATCATCGATGATCATCACACTGCAGAAGATACTGCTATTGCACTTGGTATTGCATTCAAGCAGG
CTATGAGTAACTTTGCCGGCGTTAAAAGATTTGGACATGCTTATTGTCCACTTGACGAAGCTCTTTCTAG
AAGCGTAGTTGACTTGTCGGGACGGCCCTATGCTGTTATCGATTTGGGATTAAAGCGTGAAAAGGTTGGG
GAATTGTCCTGTGAAATGATCCCTCACTTACTATATTCCTTTTCGGTAGCAGCTGGAATTACTTTGCATG
TTACCTGCTTATATGGTAGTAATGACCATCATCGTGCTGAAAGCGCTTTTAAATCTCTGGCTGTTGCCAT
GCGCGCGGCTACTAGTCTTACTGGAAGTTCTGAAGTCCCAAGCACGAAGGGAGTGTTGTAAAGAGTACTG
ACAATAAAAAGATTCTTGTTTTCAAGAACTTGTCATTTGTATAGTTTTTTTATATTGTAGTTGTTCTATT
TTAATCAAATGTTAGCGTGATTTATATTTTTTTTCGCCTCGACATCATCTGCCCAGATGCGAAGTTAAGT
GCGCAGAAAGTAATATCATGCGTCAATCGTATGTGAATGCTGGTCGCTATACTGCTGTCGATTCGATACT
AACGCTCGACCTGCAGGCATGAAGATGGGAATCTCGGTCGTAATGATTTCTATAATGACGAAAAAAAAAA
AATTGGAAAGAAAAAGCTTCATGGCCTTTATAAAAAGGAACTATCCAATACCTCGCCAGAACCAAGTAAC
AGTATTTTACGGGGCACAAATCAAGAACAATAAGACAGGACTGTAAAGATGGACGCATTGAACTCCAAAG
AACAACAAGAGTTCCAAAAAGTAGTGGAACAAAAGCAAATGAAGGATTTCATGCGTTTGTACTCTAATCT
GGTAGAAAGATGTTTCACAGACTGTGTCAATGACTTCACAACATCAAAGCTAACCAATAAGGAACAAACA
TGCATCATGAAGTGCTCAGAAAAGTTCTTGAAGCATAGCGAACGTGTAGGGCAGCGTTTCCAAGAACAAA
ACGCTGCCTTGGGACAAGGCTTGGGCCGATAAGGTGTACTGGCGTATATATATCTAATTATGTATCTCTG
GTGTCGACAAGCTTGGCACTGGCCGTCGTTTTACAACGTCGTGACTGGGAAAACCCTGGCGTTACCCAAC
TTAATCGCCTTGCAGCACATCCCCCTTTCGCCAGCTGGCGTAATAGCGAAGAGGCCCGCACCGATCGCCC
TTCCCAACAGTTGCGCAGCCTGAATGGCGAATGGCGCCTGATGCGGTATTTTCTCCTTACGCATCTGTGC
GGTATTTCACACCGCATA
[142 nt withheld, positions 4989-5130]
C
[141 nt withheld, positions 5132-5272]
CCTTTGACGTTGGAGTCCACGTTCTTT
[37 nt withheld, positions 5300-5336]
ACCCTATCTCGGGCTATTCTTTTGATTTATAAGGGATTTTGCCGATTTCGGCCTATTGGTTAAAAAATGA
GCTGATTTAACAAAAATTTAACGCGAATTTTAACAAAATATTAACGTTTACAATTTTATGGTGCACTCTC
AGTACAATCTGCTCTGATGCCGCATAGTTAAGCCAGCCCCGACACCCGCCAACACCCGCTGACGCGCCCT
GACGGGCTTGTCTGCTCCCGGCATCCGCTTACAGACAAGCTGTGACCGTCTCCGGGAGCTGCATGTGTCA
GAGGTTTTCACCGTCATCACCGAAACGCGCGAGACGAAAGGGCCTCGTGATACGCCTATTTTTATAGGTT
AATGTCATGATAATAATGGTTTCTTAGACGTCAGGTGGCACTTTTCGGGGAAATGTGCGCGGAACCCCTA
TTTGTTTATTTTTCTAAATACATTCAAATATGTATCCGCTCATGAGACAATAACCCTGATAAATGCTTCA
ATAATATTGAAAAAGGAAGAGTATGAGTATTCAACATTTCCGTGTCGCCCTTATTCCCTTTTTTGCGGCA
TTTTGCCTTCCTGTTTTTGCTCACCCAGAAACGCTGGTGAAAGTAAAAGATGCTGAAGATCAGTTGGGTG
CACGAGTGGGTTACATCGAACTGGATCTCAACAGCGGTAAGATCCTTGAGAGTTTTCGCCCCGAAGAACG
TTTTCCAATGATGAGCACTTTTAAAGTTCTGCTATGTGGCGCGGTATTATCCCGTATTGACGCCGGGCAA
GAGCAACTCGGTCGCCGCATACACTATTCTCAGAATGACTTGGTTGAGTACTCACCAGTCACAGAAAAGC
ATCTTACGGATGGCATGACAGTAAGAGAATTATGCAGTGCTGCCATAACCATGAGTGATAACACTGCGGC
CAACTTACTTCTGACAACGATCGGAGGACCGAAGGAGCTAACCGCTTTTTTGCACAACATGGGGGATCAT
GTAACTCGCCTTGATCGTTGGGAACCGGAGCTGAATGAAGCCATACCAAACGACGAGCGTGACACCACGA
TGCCTGTAGCAATGGCAACAACGTTGCGCAAACTATTAACTGGCGAACTACTTACTCTAGCTTCCCGGCA
ACAATTAATAGACTGGATGGAGGCGGATAAAGTTGCAGGACCACTTCTGCGCTCGGCCCTTCCGGCTGGC
TGGTTTATTGCTGATAAATCTGGAGCCGGTGAGCGTGGGTCTCGCGGTATCATTGCAGCACTGGGGCCAG
ATGGTAAGCCCTCCCGTATCGTAGTTATCTACACGACGGGGAGTCAGGCAACTATGGATGAACGAAATAG
ACAGATCGCTGAGATAGGTGCCTCACTGATTAAGCATTGGTAACTGTCAGACCAAGTTTACTCATATATA
CTTTAGATTGATTTAAAACTTCATTTTTAATTTAAAAGGATCTAGGTGAAGATCCTTTTTGATAATCTCA
TGACCAAAATCCCTTAACGTGAGTTTTCGTTCCACTGAGCGTCAGACCCCGTAGAAAAGATCAAAGGATC
TTCTTGAGATCCTTTTTTTCTGCGCGTAATCTGCTGCTTGCAAACAAAAAAACCACCGCTACCAGCGGTG
GTTTGTTTGCCGGATCAAGAGCTACCAACTCTTTTTCCGAAGGTAACTGGCTTCAGCAGAGCGCAGATAC
CAAATACTGTCCTTCTAGTGTAGCCGTAGTTAGGCCACCACTTCAAGAACTCTGTAGCACCGCCTACATA
CCTCGCTCTGCTAATCCTGTTACCAGTGGCTGCTGCCAGTGGCGATAAGTCGTGTCTTACCGGGTTGGAC
TCAAGACGATAGTTACCGGATAAGGCGCAGCGGTCGGGCTGAACGGGGGGTTCGTGCACACAGCCCAGCT
TGGAGCGAACGACCTACACCGAACTGAGATACCTACAGCGTGAGCTATGAGAAAGCGCCACGCTTCCCGA
AGGGAGAAAGGCGGACAGGTATCCGGTAAGCGGCAGGGTCGGAACAGGAGAGCGCACGAGGGAGCTTCCA
GGGGGAAACGCCTGGTATCTTTATAGTCCTGTCGGGTTTCGCCACCTCTGACTTGAGCGTCGATTTTTGT
GATGCTCGTCAGGGGGGCGGAGCCTATGGAAAAACGCCAGCAACGCGGCCTTTTTACGGTTCCTGGCCTT
TTGCTGGCCTTTTGCTCACATGTTCTTTCCTGCGTTATCCCCTGATTCTGTGGATAACCGTATTACCGCC
TTTGAGTGAGCTGATACCGCTCGCCGCAGCCGAACGACCGAGCGCAGCGAGTCAGTGAGCGAGGAAGCGG
AAG
Features (pLannotate 1.2.2; 22 found; start..end, strand, type, name):
      2..94      +  CDS            lacI (fragment): lac repressor; lacI; The lac repressor binds to the lac operator to inhibit transcription in E. coli. This inhibition can be relieved by adding lactose or isopropyl-β-D-thiogalactopyranoside (IPTG).
    107..128     +  protein_bind   CAP binding site: CAP binding activates transcription in the presence of cAMP. E. coli catabolite activator protein
    143..173     +  promoter       lac promoter: promoter for the E. coli lac operon
    181..197     +  protein_bind   lac operator: The lac repressor binds to the lac operator to inhibit transcription in E. coli. This inhibition can be relieved by adding lactose or isopropyl-β-D-thiogalactopyranoside (IPTG). lac repressor encoded by lacI
    242..564     +  CDS            URA3 (fragment): orotidine-5'-phosphate decarboxylase, required for uracil biosynthesis; S. cerevisiae URA3; yeast auxotrophic marker, counterselectable with 5-fluoroorotic acid (5-FOA)
    662..1314    +  promoter       GAL1,10 promoter: GAL1 and GAL10 genes of S. cerevisiae; divergent inducible promoter, regulated by Gal4
   1710..1937    +  CDS            ubiquitin: Saccharomyces cerevisiae ubiquitin
   1958..2051    +  CDS            lacI (fragment): lac repressor; lacI; The lac repressor binds to the lac operator to inhibit transcription in E. coli. This inhibition can be relieved by adding lactose or isopropyl-β-D-thiogalactopyranoside (IPTG).
   2058..2771    +  CDS            GFP: Aequoria victoria green fluorescent protein
   2792..2979    +  terminator     ADH1 terminator: S. cerevisiae ADH1; transcription terminator for the S. cerevisiae alcohol dehydrogenase 1 (ADH1) gene
   3054..3397    +  promoter       TEF promoter: Ashbya gossypii TEF promoter
   3398..4051    +  CDS            S. pombe his5: imidazoleglycerol-phosphate dehydratase, required for histidine biosynthesis; Schizosaccharomyces pombe his5; yeast auxotrophic marker; corresponds to S. cerevisiae HIS3
   4057..4254    +  terminator     TEF terminator: Ashbya gossypii TEF terminator
   4459..4719    +  CDS            TIM9: TIM9_YEAST - Experimental evidence at protein level: Swiss-Prot protein existence level 1. Mitochondrial intermembrane chaperone that participates in the import and insertion of multi-pass transmembrane proteins into the mitochondrial inner membrane. Also required for the transfer of beta- barrel precursors from the TOM complex to the sorting and assembly machinery (SAM complex) of the outer membrane. Acts as a chaperone-like protein that protects the hydrophobic precursors from aggregation and guide them through the mitochondrial intermembrane space. Compared to TIM10, it may have a strong st
   4777..4931    +  CDS            lacZα (fragment): LacZα fragment of β-galactosidase; lacZ fragment
   4937..4988    -  misc_feature   bom (fragment): basis of mobility region from pBR322
   5007..5387    +  rep_origin     M13 ori (sequence partly withheld): M13 bacteriophage origin of replication; arrow indicates direction of (+) strand synthesis
   5463..5512    -  misc_feature   bom (fragment): basis of mobility region from pBR322
   5614..5649    -  CDS            rop (fragment): Rop protein, which maintains plasmids at low copy number; rop
   5744..5848    +  promoter       AmpR promoter: bla
   5849..6709    +  CDS            AmpR: β-lactamase; bla; confers resistance to ampicillin, carbenicillin, and related antibiotics
   6880..7468    +  rep_origin     ori: high-copy-number ColE1/pMB1/pBR322/pUC origin of replication
