[The description below was written by a language model from this plasmid's Addgene catalogue record and pLannotate feature annotations shown in this document.]
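Description:
pNC863 is a yeast transcriptional reporter plasmid built on the pUC118 phagemid backbone, from a series of destabilized cyan fluorescent protein reporters for Saccharomyces cerevisiae. In E. coli it is maintained at high copy through the pUC-type ColE1 origin and selected with ampicillin (AmpR/β-lactamase). The backbone also contributes an M13 origin for single-stranded DNA production and remnants of the lac promoter/operator and lacZα region. No yeast replication origin or centromere is annotated, so the plasmid does not appear able to replicate autonomously in yeast.

The roughly 4.5 kb CFP-reporter cassette sits between SacI and SalI sites. Its upstream activating sequence is the galactose-inducible, Gal4-regulated GAL1,10 promoter region. This drives an open reading frame that begins with yeast ubiquitin, continues through a short lacI-derived segment that likely corresponds to the "ek" linker named in the record, and ends in a fluorescent protein coding sequence followed by the ADH1 terminator. The annotation software labels the fluorescent protein as GFP, but the catalogue identifies it as CFP. The "UbiE" designation suggests a ubiquitin fusion that, after cleavage of the ubiquitin, exposes glutamate as the new N-terminal residue. Such a residue would set the reporter's turnover rate through the N-end rule, although the record refers to an attached schematic for the details.

Downstream lies an S. pombe his5 marker under Ashbya gossypii TEF promoter and terminator control, which allows histidine prototrophy selection. The cassette is flanked by a URA3 fragment on one side and TIM9 sequence on the other. This arrangement is consistent with targeted integration at the URA3 locus, though the record does not say so explicitly. A short-lived reporter of this kind is used to follow dynamic changes in promoter activity.
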