Addgene plasmid #20393: pNC863
Depositing lab: Beverly Errede. Depositing organization: University of North Carolina at Chapel Hill. Publication: A family of destabilized cyan fluorescent proteins as transcriptional reporters in S. cerevisiae. Hackett EA, Esch RK, Maleri S, Errede B. Yeast. 2006 Apr 15. 23(5):333-49. 10.1002/yea.1358 PubMed 16598699.
Backbone
  Vector backbone: pUC118
  Backbone size w/o insert (bp): 3162
  Vector type: Yeast Expression
Growth in bacteria
  Bacterial resistance: Ampicillin, 100 μg/mL
  Growth temperature: 37°C
  Growth strain: DH5alpha
  Copy number: High Copy
Gene/Insert
  Gene/Insert name: CFP-reporter
  Insert size (bp): 4487
  Mutation: X=UbiE (see schematic) linker: ek
  Cloning method: Restriction Enzyme; 5′ cloning site SacI (not destroyed); 3′ cloning site SalI (not destroyed)
  Sequencing primers: 5′ CTCTCCACTGAGAGAAAA (prim586)
Terms and licenses: Academic/Nonprofit Terms; Industry Terms: Not Available to Industry
Depositor comments: See attachments for details Cassette: CFP-reporter; UAS: GAL1,10; X: UbiE; Linker: ek
How to cite: pNC863 was a gift from Beverly Errede (Addgene plasmid # 20393 ; http://n2t.net/addgene:20393 ; RRID:Addgene_20393)
