>Addgene plasmid #20393 | pNC863 | addgene partial sequence | sequence record 26510 | 20393 with prim586 (CTCTCCACTGAGAGAAAA)
TCTTATTNNCAAGAATTGGGACAACTCCAGTGAAAAGTTCTTCTCCTTTACTGGATCTCTGCATTAATGA
ATCGGCCAACGCGCGGGGAGAGGCGGTTTGCGTATTGGGCGCCAGGGTGGTTTTTCTTTTCACCAGTGAG
ACGGGCAACAGCCAAGCTCCGGATCCGTGTTCACCACCTCTTAGCCTTAGCACAAGATGTAAGGTGGACT
CCTTCTGAATGTTGTAATCAGACAGCGTTCTACCGTCTTCTAGCTGCTTACCGGCAAAGATCAATCTTTG
TTGATCTGGAGGGATACCTTCCTTGTCTTGAATTTTCGACTTAACGTTGTCGATGGTATCGGAAGATTCA
ACTTCCAATGTTATGGTTTTACCGGTCAAAGTCTTGACGAAAATCTGCATAATCTATTAGTTAAAGTAAA
GTGGGAGGGAGAGTTCGAGAGTTCTTTTCGTATTGTAGTAGATAGAAGATATACTTATCCTTATCCGTAC
AGTTCTTGCTCTTTCTGAAGTAGCACTTTCGGAAGAAGAAAGATAAGCAGGCGAATTGATCCGGTAATTT
AGTGTGTGTATTTGTGTTTGCGTGTCTATAGAAGTATAGTAATTTATGCTACAAAGGACCTAATGTATAA
GGAAAGAATATTTAGAGAAAAGAAGAAAACAAGAGTTTTATATACATACAGAGCACATGCATGCCATATG
ATCATGTGTCGTCGCACACATATATATATGCCTGTNTGTNTNNNNACTAAAGTTGCCTGGGCATCCACGC
TATANTACACGCCTGGCAGATCCGGGGTTTTTCTCTTGACGGTTAAAGTATTAGAAGGTNTATTAACNAT
TTTT
